Addgene plasmid #137910: pVAX1-BMP7
Purpose: Constitutive mammalian overexpression vector for human bone morphogenetic protein 7 cDNA
Depositing lab: Georg Feichtinger. Depositing organization: Ludwig Boltzmann Institute for Traumatology Research Centre in Cooperation with AUVA. Publication: Constitutive and inducible co-expression systems for non-viral osteoinductive gene therapy. Feichtinger GA, Hacobian A, Hofmann AT, Wassermann K, Zimmermann A, van Griensven M, Redl H. Eur Cell Mater. 2014 Feb 19;27:166-84; discussion 184. PubMed 24554273.
Backbone
  Vector backbone: pVAX1
  Backbone manufacturer: Invitrogen
  Vector type: Mammalian Expression
Growth in bacteria
  Bacterial resistance: Kanamycin, 50 μg/mL
  Growth temperature: 30°C
  Growth strain: NEB Stable
  Copy number: High Copy
Gene/Insert
  Gene/Insert name: BMP7
  Species: H. sapiens (human)
  Entrez Gene: BMP7 (a.k.a. OP-1)
  Promoter: CMV
  Cloning method: Restriction Enzyme; 5′ cloning site HindIII (unknown if destroyed); 3′ cloning site XbaI (unknown if destroyed)
Terms and licenses: Academic/Nonprofit Terms; Industry Terms: Not Available to Industry
How to cite: pVAX1-BMP7 was a gift from Georg Feichtinger (Addgene plasmid # 137910 ; http://n2t.net/addgene:137910 ; RRID:Addgene_137910)
