[The description below was written by a language model from this plasmid's Addgene catalogue record and pLannotate feature annotations shown in this document.]
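Description:
pVAX1-BMP7 is a non-viral mammalian expression plasmid built on the Invitrogen pVAX1 backbone, a compact vector designed for plasmid-based gene delivery. It carries the human bone morphogenetic protein 7 (BMP7, also called OP-1) cDNA for constitutive overexpression. In bacteria it replicates from a high-copy ColE1/pUC-type origin and is selected with kanamycin through the Tn5 aminoglycoside phosphotransferase gene (NeoR/KanR). The table annotates no eukaryotic promoter upstream of this marker, so it appears to serve for bacterial selection only.

The expression cassette consists of the human cytomegalovirus immediate-early enhancer and promoter, a T7 promoter that allows in vitro transcription or sequencing into the insert, the roughly 1.3 kb BMP7 coding sequence, and the bovine growth hormone polyadenylation signal. The cDNA was inserted by restriction cloning between HindIII and XbaI sites, and no epitope tag or reporter is annotated, so the product should be the native secreted precursor of this TGF-beta superfamily growth factor, which signals through type I and type II BMP receptors and contributes to skeletal morphogenesis. The short "HIV-1 5' LTR" fragment overlapping the end of the CMV promoter, and the small bom and AmpR promoter fragments near the origin, are probably annotation hits on backbone sequence rather than functional elements.

Two sequence records are provided: a depositor full sequence of 4,450 nt and a repository sequencing result of 4,398 nt. They show the same feature order and spacing, differing mainly in start position and slightly in total length. The associated work concerns non-viral osteoinductive gene therapy, consistent with using this plasmid to drive BMP7 expression in transfected mammalian cells or tissues.
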