Features (pLannotate 1.2.2; 11 found; start..end, strand, type, name):
     36..415     +  enhancer       CMV enhancer: human cytomegalovirus immediate early enhancer
    416..619     +  promoter       CMV promoter: human cytomegalovirus (CMV) immediate early promoter
    615..648     +  LTR            5' LTR (truncated) (fragment): truncated 5' long terminal repeat (LTR) from HIV-1
    664..682     +  promoter       T7 promoter: promoter for bacteriophage T7 RNA polymerase
    727..2019    +  CDS            BMP7: BMP7_HUMAN - Also known as OP1. Experimental evidence at protein level: Swiss-Prot protein existence level 1. Growth factor of the TGF-beta superfamily that plays important role in various biological processes, including embryogenesis, hematopoiesis, neurogenesis and skeletal morphogenesis (PubMed:31208997). Initiates the canonical BMP signaling cascade by associating with type I receptor ACVR1 and type II receptor ACVR2A (PubMed:9748228, PubMed:12667445). Once all three components are bound together in a complex at the cell surface, ACVR2A phosphorylates and activates ACVR1. In turn, ACVR1 pr
   2229..2453    +  polyA_signal   bGH poly(A) signal: bovine growth hormone polyadenylation signal
   2626..3420    +  CDS            NeoR/KanR: aminoglycoside phosphotransferase from Tn5; aph(3')-II (or nptII); confers resistance to neomycin, kanamycin, and G418 (Geneticin®)
   3441..3491    -  misc_feature   bom (fragment): basis of mobility region from pBR322
   3518..3606    +  promoter       AmpR promoter (fragment): bla
   3745..4333    +  rep_origin     ori: high-copy-number ColE1/pMB1/pBR322/pUC origin of replication
   4434..4450    +  enhancer       CMV enhancer (fragment): human cytomegalovirus immediate early enhancer
>Addgene plasmid #137910 | pVAX1-BMP7 | depositor full sequence | sequence record 266305 | Full Sequence
GCTGCTTCGCGATGTACGGGCCAGATATACGCGTTGACATTGATTATTGACTAGTTATTAATAGTAATCA
ATTACGGGGTCATTAGTTCATAGCCCATATATGGAGTTCCGCGTTACATAACTTACGGTAAATGGCCCGC
CTGGCTGACCGCCCAACGACCCCCGCCCATTGACGTCAATAATGACGTATGTTCCCATAGTAACGCCAAT
AGGGACTTTCCATTGACGTCAATGGGTGGAGTATTTACGGTAAACTGCCCACTTGGCAGTACATCAAGTG
TATCATATGCCAAGTACGCCCCCTATTGACGTCAATGACGGTAAATGGCCCGCCTGGCATTATGCCCAGT
ACATGACCTTATGGGACTTTCCTACTTGGCAGTACATCTACGTATTAGTCATCGCTATTACCATGGTGAT
GCGGTTTTGGCAGTACATCAATGGGCGTGGATAGCGGTTTGACTCACGGGGATTTCCAAGTCTCCACCCC
ATTGACGTCAATGGGAGTTTGTTTTGGCACCAAAATCAACGGGACTTTCCAAAATGTCGTAACAACTCCG
CCCCATTGACGCAAATGGGCGGTAGGCGTGTACGGTGGGAGGTCTATATAAGCAGAGCTCTCTGGCTAAC
TAGAGAACCCACTGCTTACTGGCTTATCGAAATTAATACGACTCACTATAGGGAGACCCAAGCTGGCTAG
CGTTTAAACTTAAGCTTGCCACCGCGATGCACGTGCGCTCACTGCGAGCTGCGGCGCCGCACAGCTTCGT
GGCGCTCTGGGCACCCCTGTTCCTGCTGCGCTCCGCCCTGGCCGACTTCAGCCTGGACAACGAGGTGCAC
TCGAGCTTCATCCACCGGCGCCTCCGCAGCCAGGAGCGGCGGGAGATGCAGCGCGAGATCCTCTCCATTT
TGGGCTTGCCCCACCGCCCGCGCCCGCACCTCCAGGGCAAGCACAACTCGGCACCCATGTTCATGCTGGA
CCTGTACAACGCCATGGCGGTGGAGGAGGGCGGCGGGCCCGGCGGCCAGGGCTTCTCCTACCCCTACAAG
GCCGTCTTCAGTACCCAGGGCCCCCCTCTGGCCAGCCTGCAAGATAGCCATTTCCTCACCGACGCCGACA
TGGTCATGAGCTTCGTCAACCTCGTGGAACATGACAAGGAATTCTTCCACCCACGCTACCACCATCGAGA
GTTCCGGTTTGATCTTTCCAAGATCCCAGAAGGGGAAGCTGTCACGGCAGCCGAATTCCGGATCTACAAG
GACTACATCCGGGAACGCTTCGACAATGAGACGTTCCGGATCAGCGTTTATCAGGTGCTCCAGGAGCACT
TGGGCAGGGAATCGGATCTCTTCCTGCTCGACAGCCGTACCCTCTGGGCCTCGGAGGAGGGCTGGCTGGT
GTTTGACATCACAGCCACCAGCAACCACTGGGTGGTCAATCCGCGGCACAACCTGGGCCTGCAGCTCTCG
GTGGAGACGCTGGATGGGCAGAGCATCAACCCCAAGTTGGCGGGCCTGATTGGGCGGCACGGGCCCCAGA
ACAAGCAGCCCTTCATGGTGGCTTTCTTCAAGGCCACGGAGGTCCACTTCCGCAGCATCCGGTCCACGGG
GAGCAAACAGCGCAGCCAGAACCGCTCCAAGACGCCCAAGAACCAGGAAGCCCTGCGGATGGCCAACGTG
GCAGAGAACAGCAGCAGCGACCAGAGGCAGGCCTGTAAGAAGCACGAGCTGTATGTCAGCTTCCGAGACC
TGGGCTGGCAGGACTGGATCATCGCGCCTGAAGGCTACGCCGCCTACTACTGTGAGGGGGAGTGTGCCTT
CCCTCTGAACTCCTACATGAACGCCACCAACCACGCCATCGTGCAGACGCTGGTCCACTTCATCAACCCG
GAAACGGTGCCCAAGCCCTGCTGTGCGCCCACGCAGCTCAATGCCATCTCCGTCCTCTACTTCGATGACA
GCTCCAACGTCATCCTGAAGAAATACAGAAACATGGTGGTCCGGGCCTGTGGCTGCCACTAGCTCCTCCG
AGAATTCAGACCCTTTGGGGCCAAGTTTTTCTGGATCCTCCATTGCTCGCCTTGGCCAGGAACCAGCAGA
CCAACTGCCTTTTGTGAGACCTTCCCCTCCCTATCCCCAACTTTAAAGGTGTGAGAGTATTAGGAAACAT
GAGCAGCAGCGGCCGCTCGAGTCTAGAGGGCCCGTTTAAACCCGCTGATCAGCCTCGACTGTGCCTTCTA
GTTGCCAGCCATCTGTTGTTTGCCCCTCCCCCGTGCCTTCCTTGACCCTGGAAGGTGCCACTCCCACTGT
CCTTTCCTAATAAAATGAGGAAATTGCATCGCATTGTCTGAGTAGGTGTCATTCTATTCTGGGGGGTGGG
GTGGGGCAGGACAGCAAGGGGGAGGATTGGGAAGACAATAGCAGGCATGCTGGGGATGCGGTGGGCTCTA
TGGCTTCTACTGGGCGGTTTTATGGACAGCAAGCGAACCGGAATTGCCAGCTGGGGCGCCCTCTGGTAAG
GTTGGGAAGCCCTGCAAAGTAAACTGGATGGCTTTCTTGCCGCCAAGGATCTGATGGCGCAGGGGATCAA
GCTCTGATCAAGAGACAGGATGAGGATCGTTTCGCATGATTGAACAAGATGGATTGCACGCAGGTTCTCC
GGCCGCTTGGGTGGAGAGGCTATTCGGCTATGACTGGGCACAACAGACAATCGGCTGCTCTGATGCCGCC
GTGTTCCGGCTGTCAGCGCAGGGGCGCCCGGTTCTTTTTGTCAAGACCGACCTGTCCGGTGCCCTGAATG
AACTGCAAGACGAGGCAGCGCGGCTATCGTGGCTGGCCACGACGGGCGTTCCTTGCGCAGCTGTGCTCGA
CGTTGTCACTGAAGCGGGAAGGGACTGGCTGCTATTGGGCGAAGTGCCGGGGCAGGATCTCCTGTCATCT
CACCTTGCTCCTGCCGAGAAAGTATCCATCATGGCTGATGCAATGCGGCGGCTGCATACGCTTGATCCGG
CTACCTGCCCATTCGACCACCAAGCGAAACATCGCATCGAGCGAGCACGTACTCGGATGGAAGCCGGTCT
TGTCGATCAGGATGATCTGGACGAAGAGCATCAGGGGCTCGCGCCAGCCGAACTGTTCGCCAGGCTCAAG
GCGAGCATGCCCGACGGCGAGGATCTCGTCGTGACCCATGGCGATGCCTGCTTGCCGAATATCATGGTGG
AAAATGGCCGCTTTTCTGGATTCATCGACTGTGGCCGGCTGGGTGTGGCGGACCGCTATCAGGACATAGC
GTTGGCTACCCGTGATATTGCTGAAGAGCTTGGCGGCGAATGGGCTGACCGCTTCCTCGTGCTTTACGGT
ATCGCCGCTCCCGATTCGCAGCGCATCGCCTTCTATCGCCTTCTTGACGAGTTCTTCTGAATTATTAACG
CTTACAATTTCCTGATGCGGTATTTTCTCCTTACGCATCTGTGCGGTATTTCACACCGCATCAGGTGGCA
CTTTTCGGGGAAATGTGCGCGGAACCCCTATTTGTTTATTTTTCTAAATACATTCAAATATGTATCCGCT
CATGAGACAATAACCCTGATAAATGCTTCAATAATAGCACGTGCTAAAACTTCATTTTTAATTTAAAAGG
ATCTAGGTGAAGATCCTTTTTGATAATCTCATGACCAAAATCCCTTAACGTGAGTTTTCGTTCCACTGAG
CGTCAGACCCCGTAGAAAAGATCAAAGGATCTTCTTGAGATCCTTTTTTTCTGCGCGTAATCTGCTGCTT
GCAAACAAAAAAACCACCGCTACCAGCGGTGGTTTGTTTGCCGGATCAAGAGCTACCAACTCTTTTTCCG
AAGGTAACTGGCTTCAGCAGAGCGCAGATACCAAATACTGTTCTTCTAGTGTAGCCGTAGTTAGGCCACC
ACTTCAAGAACTCTGTAGCACCGCCTACATACCTCGCTCTGCTAATCCTGTTACCAGTGGCTGCTGCCAG
TGGCGATAAGTCGTGTCTTACCGGGTTGGACTCAAGACGATAGTTACCGGATAAGGCGCAGCGGTCGGGC
TGAACGGGGGGTTCGTGCACACAGCCCAGCTTGGAGCGAACGACCTACACCGAACTGAGATACCTACAGC
GTGAGCTATGAGAAAGCGCCACGCTTCCCGAAGGGAGAAAGGCGGACAGGTATCCGGTAAGCGGCAGGGT
CGGAACAGGAGAGCGCACGAGGGAGCTTCCAGGGGGAAACGCCTGGTATCTTTATAGTCCTGTCGGGTTT
CGCCACCTCTGACTTGAGCGTCGATTTTTGTGATGCTCGTCAGGGGGGCGGAGCCTATGGAAAAACGCCA
GCAACGCGGCCTTTTTACGGTTCCTGGCCTTTTGCTGGCCTTTTGCTCACATGTTCTTGCTGCTTCGCGA
TGTACGGGCCAGATATACGCGTTGACATTGATTATTGACT
