Features (pLannotate 1.2.2; 10 found; start..end, strand, type, name):
    109..488     +  enhancer       CMV enhancer: human cytomegalovirus immediate early enhancer
    489..692     +  promoter       CMV promoter: human cytomegalovirus (CMV) immediate early promoter
    688..721     +  LTR            5' LTR (truncated) (fragment): truncated 5' long terminal repeat (LTR) from HIV-1
    737..755     +  promoter       T7 promoter: promoter for bacteriophage T7 RNA polymerase
    800..2092    +  CDS            BMP7: BMP7_HUMAN - Also known as OP1. Experimental evidence at protein level: Swiss-Prot protein existence level 1. Growth factor of the TGF-beta superfamily that plays important role in various biological processes, including embryogenesis, hematopoiesis, neurogenesis and skeletal morphogenesis (PubMed:31208997). Initiates the canonical BMP signaling cascade by associating with type I receptor ACVR1 and type II receptor ACVR2A (PubMed:9748228, PubMed:12667445). Once all three components are bound together in a complex at the cell surface, ACVR2A phosphorylates and activates ACVR1. In turn, ACVR1 pr
   2302..2526    +  polyA_signal   bGH poly(A) signal: bovine growth hormone polyadenylation signal
   2699..3493    +  CDS            NeoR/KanR: aminoglycoside phosphotransferase from Tn5; aph(3')-II (or nptII); confers resistance to neomycin, kanamycin, and G418 (Geneticin®)
   3514..3564    -  misc_feature   bom (fragment): basis of mobility region from pBR322
   3591..3679    +  promoter       AmpR promoter (fragment): bla
   3818..8       +  rep_origin     ori (across the origin): high-copy-number ColE1/pMB1/pBR322/pUC origin of replication
>Addgene plasmid #137910 | pVAX1-BMP7 | addgene full sequence | sequence record 272342 | Addgene NGS Result
TATGGAAAAACGCCAGCAACGCGGCCTTTTTACGGTTCCTGGCCTTTTGCTGGCCTTTTGCTCACATGTT
CTTGCTGCTTCGCGATGTACGGGCCAGATATACGCGTTGACATTGATTATTGACTAGTTATTAATAGTAA
TCAATTACGGGGTCATTAGTTCATAGCCCATATATGGAGTTCCGCGTTACATAACTTACGGTAAATGGCC
CGCCTGGCTGACCGCCCAACGACCCCCGCCCATTGACGTCAATAATGACGTATGTTCCCATAGTAACGCC
AATAGGGACTTTCCATTGACGTCAATGGGTGGAGTATTTACGGTAAACTGCCCACTTGGCAGTACATCAA
GTGTATCATATGCCAAGTACGCCCCCTATTGACGTCAATGACGGTAAATGGCCCGCCTGGCATTATGCCC
AGTACATGACCTTATGGGACTTTCCTACTTGGCAGTACATCTACGTATTAGTCATCGCTATTACCATGGT
GATGCGGTTTTGGCAGTACATCAATGGGCGTGGATAGCGGTTTGACTCACGGGGATTTCCAAGTCTCCAC
CCCATTGACGTCAATGGGAGTTTGTTTTGGCACCAAAATCAACGGGACTTTCCAAAATGTCGTAACAACT
CCGCCCCATTGACGCAAATGGGCGGTAGGCGTGTACGGTGGGAGGTCTATATAAGCAGAGCTCTCTGGCT
AACTAGAGAACCCACTGCTTACTGGCTTATCGAAATTAATACGACTCACTATAGGGAGACCCAAGCTGGC
TAGCGTTTAAACTTAAGCTTGCCACCGCGATGCACGTGCGCTCACTGCGAGCTGCGGCGCCGCACAGCTT
CGTGGCGCTCTGGGCACCCCTGTTCCTGCTGCGCTCCGCCCTGGCCGACTTCAGCCTGGACAACGAGGTG
CACTCGAGCTTCATCCACCGGCGCCTCCGCAGCCAGGAGCGGCGGGAGATGCAGCGCGAGATCCTCTCCA
TTTTGGGCTTGCCCCACCGCCCGCGCCCGCACCTCCAGGGCAAGCACAACTCGGCACCCATGTTCATGCT
GGACCTGTACAACGCCATGGCGGTGGAGGAGGGCGGCGGGCCCGGCGGCCAGGGCTTCTCCTACCCCTAC
AAGGCCGTCTTCAGTACCCAGGGCCCCCCTCTGGCCAGCCTGCAAGATAGCCATTTCCTCACCGACGCCG
ACATGGTCATGAGCTTCGTCAACCTCGTGGAACATGACAAGGAATTCTTCCACCCACGCTACCACCATCG
AGAGTTCCGGTTTGATCTTTCCAAGATCCCAGAAGGGGAAGCTGTCACGGCAGCCGAATTCCGGATCTAC
AAGGACTACATCCGGGAACGCTTCGACAATGAGACGTTCCGGATCAGCGTTTATCAGGTGCTCCAGGAGC
ACTTGGGCAGGGAATCGGATCTCTTCCTGCTCGACAGCCGTACCCTCTGGGCCTCGGAGGAGGGCTGGCT
GGTGTTTGACATCACAGCCACCAGCAACCACTGGGTGGTCAATCCGCGGCACAACCTGGGCCTGCAGCTC
TCGGTGGAGACGCTGGATGGGCAGAGCATCAACCCCAAGTTGGCGGGCCTGATTGGGCGGCACGGGCCCC
AGAACAAGCAGCCCTTCATGGTGGCTTTCTTCAAGGCCACGGAGGTCCACTTCCGCAGCATCCGGTCCAC
GGGGAGCAAACAGCGCAGCCAGAACCGCTCCAAGACGCCCAAGAACCAGGAAGCCCTGCGGATGGCCAAC
GTGGCAGAGAACAGCAGCAGCGACCAGAGGCAGGCCTGTAAGAAGCACGAGCTGTATGTCAGCTTCCGAG
ACCTGGGCTGGCAGGACTGGATCATCGCGCCTGAAGGCTACGCCGCCTACTACTGTGAGGGGGAGTGTGC
CTTCCCTCTGAACTCCTACATGAACGCCACCAACCACGCCATCGTGCAGACGCTGGTCCACTTCATCAAC
CCGGAAACGGTGCCCAAGCCCTGCTGTGCGCCCACGCAGCTCAATGCCATCTCCGTCCTCTACTTCGATG
ACAGCTCCAACGTCATCCTGAAGAAATACAGAAACATGGTGGTCCGGGCCTGTGGCTGCCACTAGCTCCT
CCGAGAATTCAGACCCTTTGGGGCCAAGTTTTTCTGGATCCTCCATTGCTCGCCTTGGCCAGGAACCAGC
AGACCAACTGCCTTTTGTGAGACCTTCCCCTCCCTATCCCCAACTTTAAAGGTGTGAGAGTATTAGGAAA
CATGAGCAGCAGCGGCCGCTCGAGTCTAGAGGGCCCGTTTAAACCCGCTGATCAGCCTCGACTGTGCCTT
CTAGTTGCCAGCCATCTGTTGTTTGCCCCTCCCCCGTGCCTTCCTTGACCCTGGAAGGTGCCACTCCCAC
TGTCCTTTCCTAATAAAATGAGGAAATTGCATCGCATTGTCTGAGTAGGTGTCATTCTATTCTGGGGGGT
GGGGTGGGGCAGGACAGCAAGGGGGAGGATTGGGAAGACAATAGCAGGCATGCTGGGGATGCGGTGGGCT
CTATGGCTTCTACTGGGCGGTTTTATGGACAGCAAGCGAACCGGAATTGCCAGCTGGGGCGCCCTCTGGT
AAGGTTGGGAAGCCCTGCAAAGTAAACTGGATGGCTTTCTTGCCGCCAAGGATCTGATGGCGCAGGGGAT
CAAGCTCTGATCAAGAGACAGGATGAGGATCGTTTCGCATGATTGAACAAGATGGATTGCACGCAGGTTC
TCCGGCCGCTTGGGTGGAGAGGCTATTCGGCTATGACTGGGCACAACAGACAATCGGCTGCTCTGATGCC
GCCGTGTTCCGGCTGTCAGCGCAGGGGCGCCCGGTTCTTTTTGTCAAGACCGACCTGTCCGGTGCCCTGA
ATGAACTGCAAGACGAGGCAGCGCGGCTATCGTGGCTGGCCACGACGGGCGTTCCTTGCGCAGCTGTGCT
CGACGTTGTCACTGAAGCGGGAAGGGACTGGCTGCTATTGGGCGAAGTGCCGGGGCAGGATCTCCTGTCA
TCTCACCTTGCTCCTGCCGAGAAAGTATCCATCATGGCTGATGCAATGCGGCGGCTGCATACGCTTGATC
CGGCTACCTGCCCATTCGACCACCAAGCGAAACATCGCATCGAGCGAGCACGTACTCGGATGGAAGCCGG
TCTTGTCGATCAGGATGATCTGGACGAAGAGCATCAGGGGCTCGCGCCAGCCGAACTGTTCGCCAGGCTC
AAGGCGAGCATGCCCGACGGCGAGGATCTCGTCGTGACCCATGGCGATGCCTGCTTGCCGAATATCATGG
TGGAAAATGGCCGCTTTTCTGGATTCATCGACTGTGGCCGGCTGGGTGTGGCGGACCGCTATCAGGACAT
AGCGTTGGCTACCCGTGATATTGCTGAAGAGCTTGGCGGCGAATGGGCTGACCGCTTCCTCGTGCTTTAC
GGTATCGCCGCTCCCGATTCGCAGCGCATCGCCTTCTATCGCCTTCTTGACGAGTTCTTCTGAATTATTA
ACGCTTACAATTTCCTGATGCGGTATTTTCTCCTTACGCATCTGTGCGGTATTTCACACCGCATCAGGTG
GCACTTTTCGGGGAAATGTGCGCGGAACCCCTATTTGTTTATTTTTCTAAATACATTCAAATATGTATCC
GCTCATGAGACAATAACCCTGATAAATGCTTCAATAATAGCACGTGCTAAAACTTCATTTTTAATTTAAA
AGGATCTAGGTGAAGATCCTTTTTGATAATCTCATGACCAAAATCCCTTAACGTGAGTTTTCGTTCCACT
GAGCGTCAGACCCCGTAGAAAAGATCAAAGGATCTTCTTGAGATCCTTTTTTTCTGCGCGTAATCTGCTG
CTTGCAAACAAAAAAACCACCGCTACCAGCGGTGGTTTGTTTGCCGGATCAAGAGCTACCAACTCTTTTT
CCGAAGGTAACTGGCTTCAGCAGAGCGCAGATACCAAATACTGTTCTTCTAGTGTAGCCGTAGTTAGGCC
ACCACTTCAAGAACTCTGTAGCACCGCCTACATACCTCGCTCTGCTAATCCTGTTACCAGTGGCTGCTGC
CAGTGGCGATAAGTCGTGTCTTACCGGGTTGGACTCAAGACGATAGTTACCGGATAAGGCGCAGCGGTCG
GGCTGAACGGGGGGTTCGTGCACACAGCCCAGCTTGGAGCGAACGACCTACACCGAACTGAGATACCTAC
AGCGTGAGCTATGAGAAAGCGCCACGCTTCCCGAAGGGAGAAAGGCGGACAGGTATCCGGTAAGCGGCAG
GGTCGGAACAGGAGAGCGCACGAGGGAGCTTCCAGGGGGAAACGCCTGGTATCTTTATAGTCCTGTCGGG
TTTCGCCACCTCTGACTTGAGCGTCGATTTTTGTGATGCTCGTCAGGGGGGCGGAGCC
